>Addgene plasmid #125576 | pCAG-Flpo | addgene full sequence | sequence record 243967 | Addgene NGS Result
GGGGGGGGCGCGCGCCAGGCGGGGCGGGGCGGGGCGAGGGGCGGGGCGGGGCGAGGCGGAGAGGTGCGGC
GGCAGCCAATCAGAGCGGCGCGCTCCGAAAGTTTCCTTTTATGGCGAGGCGGCGGCGGCGGCGGCCCTAT
AAAAAGCGAAGCGCGCGGCGGGCGGGAGTCGCTGCGCGCTGCCTTCGCCCCGTGCCCCGCTCCGCCGCCG
CCTCGCGCCGCCCGCCCCGGCTCTGACTGACCGCGTTACTCCCACAGGTGAGCGGGCGGGACGGCCCTTC
TCCTCCGGGCTGTAATTAGCGCTTGGTTTAATGACGGCTTGTTTCTTTTCTGTGGCTGCGTGAAAGCCTT
GAGGGGCTCCGGGAGGGCCCTTTGTGCGGGGGGAGCGGCTCGGGGGGTGCGTGCGTGTGTGTGTGCGTGG
GGAGCGCCGCGTGCGGCTCCGCGCTGCCCGGCGGCTGTGAGCGCTGCGGGCGCGGCGCGGGGCTTTGTGC
GCTCCGCAGTGTGCGCGAGGGGAGCGCGGCCGGGGGCGGTGCCCCGCGGTGCGGGGGGGGCTGCGAGGGG
AACAAAGGCTGCGTGCGGGGTGTGTGCGTGGGGGGGTGAGCAGGGGGTGTGGGCGCGTCGGTCGGGCTGC
AACCCCCCCTGCACCCCCCTCCCCGAGTTGCTGAGCACGGCCCGGCTTCGGGTGCGGGGCTCCGTACGGG
GCGTGGCGCGGGGCTCGCCGTGCCGGGCGGGGGGTGGCGGCAGGTGGGGGTGCCGGGCGGGGCGGGGCCG
CCTCGGGCCGGGGAGGGCTCGGGGGAGGGGCGCGGCGGCCCCCGGAGCGCCGGCGGCTGTCGAGGCGCGG
CGAGCCGCAGCCATTGCCTTTTATGGTAATCGTGCGAGAGGGCGCAGGGACTTCCTTTGTCCCAAATCTG
TGCGGAGCCGAAATCTGGGAGGCGCCGCCGCACCCCCTCTAGCGGGCGCGGGGCGAAGCGGTGCGGCGCC
GGCAGGAAGGAAATGGGCGGGGAGGGCCTTCGTGCGTCGCCGCGCCGCCGTCCCCTTCTCCCTCTCCAGC
CTCGGGGCTGTCCGCGGGGGGACGGCTGCCTTCGGGGGGGACGGGGCAGGGCGGGGTTCGGCTTCTGGCG
TGTGACCGGCGGCTCTAGAGCCTCTGCTAACCATGTTCATGCCTTCTTCTTTTTCCTACAGCTCCTGGGC
AACGTGCTGGTTATTGTGCTGTCTCATCATTTTGGCAAAGAATTCTACCGGGTAGGGGAGGCGCTTTTCC
CAAGGCAGTCTGGAGCATGCGCTTTAGCAGCCCCGCTGGGCACTTGGCGCTACACAAGTGGCCTCTGGCC
TCGCACACATTCCACATCCACCGGTAGGCGCCAACCGGCTCCGTTCTTTGGTGGCCCCTTCGCGCCACCT
TCTACTCCTCCCCTAGTCAGGAAGTTCCCCCCCGCCCCGCAGCTCGCGTCGTGCAGGACGTGACAAATGG
AAGTAGCACGTCTCACTAGTCTCGTGCAGATGGACAGCACCGCTGAGCAATGGAAGCGGGTAGGCCTTTG
GGGCAGCGGCCAATAGCAGCTTTGCTCCTTCGCTTTCTGGGCTCAGAGGCTGGGAAGGGGTGGGTCCGGG
GGCGGGCTCAGGGGCGGGCTCAGGGGCGGGGCGGGCGCCCGAAGGTCCTCCGGAGGCCCGGCATTCTGCA
CGCTTCAAAAGCGCACGTCTGCCGCGCTGTTCTCCTCTTCCTCATCTCCGGGCCTTTCGACCATCGCCGC
CACCATGGCTCCTAAGAAGAAGAGGAAGGTGATGAGCCAGTTCGACATCCTGTGCAAGACCCCCCCCAAG
GTGCTGGTGCGGCAGTTCGTGGAGAGATTCGAGAGGCCCAGCGGCGAGAAGATCGCCAGCTGTGCCGCCG
AGCTGACCTACCTGTGCTGGATGATCACCCACAACGGCACCGCCATCAAGAGGGCCACCTTCATGAGCTA
CAACACCATCATCAGCAACAGCCTGAGCTTCGACATCGTGAACAAGAGCCTGCAGTTCAAGTACAAGACC
CAGAAGGCCACCATCCTGGAGGCCAGCCTGAAGAAGCTGATCCCCGCCTGGGAGTTCACCATCATCCCTT
ACAACGGCCAGAAGCACCAGAGCGACATCACCGACATCGTGTCCAGCCTGCAGCTGCAGTTCGAGAGCAG
CGAGGAGGCCGACAAGGGCAACAGCCACAGCAAGAAGATGCTGAAGGCCCTGCTGTCCGAGGGCGAGAGC
ATCTGGGAGATCACCGAGAAGATCCTGAACAGCTTCGAGTACACCAGCAGGTTCACCAAGACCAAGACCC
TGTACCAGTTCCTGTTCCTGGCCACATTCATCAACTGCGGCAGGTTCAGCGACATCAAGAACGTGGACCC
CAAGAGCTTCAAGCTGGTGCAGAACAAGTACCTGGGCGTGATCATTCAGTGCCTGGTGACCGAGACCAAG
ACAAGCGTGTCCAGGCACATCTACTTTTTCAGCGCCAGAGGCAGGATCGACCCCCTGGTGTACCTGGACG
AGTTCCTGAGGAACAGCGAGCCCGTGCTGAAGAGAGTGAACAGGACCGGCAACAGCAGCAGCAACAAGCA
GGAGTACCAGCTGCTGAAGGACAACCTGGTGCGCAGCTACAACAAGGCCCTGAAGAAGAACGCCCCCTAC
CCCATCTTCGCTATCAAGAACGGCCCTAAGAGCCACATCGGCAGGCACCTGATGACCAGCTTTCTGAGCA
TGAAGGGCCTGACCGAGCTGACAAACGTGGTGGGCAACTGGAGCGACAAGAGGGCCTCCGCCGTGGCCAG
GACCACCTACACCCACCAGATCACCGCCATCCCCGACCACTACTTCGCCCTGGTGTCCAGGTACTACGCC
TACGACCCCATCAGCAAGGAGATGATCGCCCTGAAGGACGAGACCAACCCCATCGAGGAGTGGCAGCACA
TCGAGCAGCTGAAGGGCAGCGCCGAGGGCAGCATCAGATACCCCGCCTGGAACGGCATCATCAGCCAGGA
GGTGCTGGACTACCTGAGCAGCTACATCAACAGGCGGATCTGATGAGATCTAGAGCTCGCTGATCAGCCT
CGACTGTGCCTTCTAGTTGCCAGCCATCTGTTGTTTGCCCCTCCCCCGTGCCTTCCTTGACCCTGGAAGG
TGCCACTCCCACTGTCCTTTCCTAATAAAATGAGGAAATTGCATCGCATTGTCTGAGTAGGTGTCATTCT
ATTCTGGGGGGTGGGGTGGGGCAGGACAGCAAGGGGGAGGATTGGGAAGACAATAGCAGGCATGCTGGGG
ATGCGGTGGGCTCTATGGCTTCTGAGGCGGAAAGAACCAGCTGGGGCTCGAGATCCACTAGTTCTAGCCT
CGAGGCTAGAGCGGCCGCACTCCTCAGGTGCAGGCTGCCTATCAGAAGGTGGTGGCTGGTGTGGCCAATG
CCCTGGCTCACAAATACCACTGAGATCTTTTTCCCTCTGCCAAAAATTATGGGGACATCATGAAGCCCCT
TGAGCATCTGACTTCTGGCTAATAAAGGAAATTTATTTTCATTGCAATAGTGTGTTGGAATTTTTTGTGT
CTCTCACTCGGAAGGACATATGGGAGGGCAAATCATTTAAAACATCAGAATGAGTATTTGGTTTAGAGTT
TGGCAACATATGCCCATATGCTGGCTGCCATGAACAAAGGTTGGCTATAAAGAGGTCATCAGTATATGAA
ACAGCCCCCTGCTGTCCATTCCTTATTCCATAGAAAAGCCTTGACTTGAGGTTAGATTTTTTTTATATTT
TGTTTTGTGTTATTTTTTTCTTTAACATCCCTAAAATTTTCCTTACATGTTTTACTAGCCAGATTTTTCC
TCCTCTCCTGACTACTCCCAGTCATAGCTGTCCCTCTTCTCTTATGGAGATCCCTCGACCTGCAGCCCAA
GCTTGGCGTAATCATGGTCATAGCTGTTTCCTGTGTGAAATTGTTATCCGCTCACAATTCCACACAACAT
ACGAGCCGGAAGCATAAAGTGTAAAGCCTGGGGTGCCTAATGAGTGAGCTAACTCACATTAATTGCGTTG
CGCTCACTGCCCGCTTTCCAGTCGGGAAACCTGTCGTGCCAGCGGATCCGCATCTCAATTAGTCAGCAAC
CATAGTCCCGCCCCTAACTCCGCCCATCCCGCCCCTAACTCCGCCCAGTTCCGCCCATTCTCCGCCCCAT
GGCTGACTAATTTTTTTTATTTATGCAGAGGCCGAGGCCGCCTCGGCCTCTGAGCTATTCCAGAAGTAGT
GAGGAGGCTTTTTTGGAGGCCTAGGCTTTTGCAAAAAGCTAACTTGTTTATTGCAGCTTATAATGGTTAC
AAATAAAGCAATAGCATCACAAATTTCACAAATAAAGCATTTTTTTCACTGCATTCTAGTTGTGGTTTGT
CCAAACTCATCAATGTATCTTATCATGTCTGGATCCGCTGCATTAATGAATCGGCCAACGCGCGGGGAGA
GGCGGTTTGCGTATTGGGCGCTCTTCCGCTTCCTCGCTCACTGACTCGCTGCGCTCGGTCGTTCGGCTGC
GGCGAGCGGTATCAGCTCACTCAAAGGCGGTAATACGGTTATCCACAGAATCAGGGGATAACGCAGGAAA
GAACATGTGAGCAAAAGGCCAGCAAAAGGCCAGGAACCGTAAAAAGGCCGCGTTGCTGGCGTTTTTCCAT
AGGCTCCGCCCCCCTGACGAGCATCACAAAAATCGACGCTCAAGTCAGAGGTGGCGAAACCCGACAGGAC
TATAAAGATACCAGGCGTTTCCCCCTGGAAGCTCCCTCGTGCGCTCTCCTGTTCCGACCCTGCCGCTTAC
CGGATACCTGTCCGCCTTTCTCCCTTCGGGAAGCGTGGCGCTTTCTCATAGCTCACGCTGTAGGTATCTC
AGTTCGGTGTAGGTCGTTCGCTCCAAGCTGGGCTGTGTGCACGAACCCCCCGTTCAGCCCGACCGCTGCG
CCTTATCCGGTAACTATCGTCTTGAGTCCAACCCGGTAAGACACGACTTATCGCCACTGGCAGCAGCCAC
TGGTAACAGGATTAGCAGAGCGAGGTATGTAGGCGGTGCTACAGAGTTCTTGAAGTGGTGGCCTAACTAC
GGCTACACTAGAAGAACAGTATTTGGTATCTGCGCTCTGCTGAAGCCAGTTACCTTCGGAAAAAGAGTTG
GTAGCTCTTGATCCGGCAAACAAACCACCGCTGGTAGCGGTGGTTTTTTTGTTTGCAAGCAGCAGATTAC
GCGCAGAAAAAAAGGATCTCAAGAAGATCCTTTGATCTTTTCTACGGGGTCTGACGCTCAGTGGAACGAA
AACTCACGTTAAGGGATTTTGGTCATGAGATTATCAAAAAGGATCTTCACCTAGATCCTTTTAAATTAAA
AATGAAGTTTTAAATCAATCTAAAGTATATATGAGTAAACTTGGTCTGACAGTTACCAATGCTTAATCAG
TGAGGCACCTATCTCAGCGATCTGTCTATTTCGTTCATCCATAGTTGCCTGACTCCCCGTCGTGTAGATA
ACTACGATACGGGAGGGCTTACCATCTGGCCCCAGTGCTGCAATGATACCGCGAGACCCACGCTCACCGG
CTCCAGATTTATCAGCAATAAACCAGCCAGCCGGAAGGGCCGAGCGCAGAAGTGGTCCTGCAACTTTATC
CGCCTCCATCCAGTCTATTAATTGTTGCCGGGAAGCTAGAGTAAGTAGTTCGCCAGTTAATAGTTTGCGC
AACGTTGTTGCCATTGCTACAGGCATCGTGGTGTCACGCTCGTCGTTTGGTATGGCTTCATTCAGCTCCG
GTTCCCAACGATCAAGGCGAGTTACATGATCCCCCATGTTGTGCAAAAAAGCGGTTAGCTCCTTCGGTCC
TCCGATCGTTGTCAGAAGTAAGTTGGCCGCAGTGTTATCACTCATGGTTATGGCAGCACTGCATAATTCT
CTTACTGTCATGCCATCCGTAAGATGCTTTTCTGTGACTGGTGAGTACTCAACCAAGTCATTCTGAGAAT
AGTGTATGCGGCGACCGAGTTGCTCTTGCCCGGCGTCAATACGGGATAATACCGCGCCACATAGCAGAAC
TTTAAAAGTGCTCATCATTGGAAAACGTTCTTCGGGGCGAAAACTCTCAAGGATCTTACCGCTGTTGAGA
TCCAGTTCGATGTAACCCACTCGTGCACCCAACTGATCTTCAGCATCTTTTACTTTCACCAGCGTTTCTG
GGTGAGCAAAAACAGGAAGGCAAAATGCCGCAAAAAAGGGAATAAGGGCGACACGGAAATGTTGAATACT
CATACTCTTCCTTTTTCAATATTATTGAAGCATTTATCAGGGTTATTGTCTCATGAGCGGATACATATTT
GAATGTATTTAGAAAAATAAACAAATAGGGGTTCCGCGCACATTTCCCCGAAAAGTGCCACCTGGGTCGA
CATTGATTATTGACTAGTTATTAATAGTAATCAATTACGGGGTCATTAGTTCATAGCCCATATATGGAGT
TCCGCGTTACATAACTTACGGTAAATGGCCCGCCTGGCTGACCGCCCAACGACCCCCGCCCATTGACGTC
AATAATGACGTATGTTCCCATAGTAACGCCAATAGGGACTTTCCATTGACGTCAATGGGTGGAGTATTTA
CGGTAAACTGCCCACTTGGCAGTACATCAAGTGTATCATATGCCAAGTACGCCCCCTATTGACGTCAATG
ACGGTAAATGGCCCGCCTGGCATTATGCCCAGTACATGACCTTATGGGACTTTCCTACTTGGCAGTACAT
CTACGTATTAGTCATCGCTATTACCATGGTCGAGGTGAGCCCCACGTTCTGCTTCACTCTCCCCATCTCC
CCCCCCTCCCCACCCCCAATTTTGTATTTATTTATTTTTTAATTATTTTGTGCAGCGATGGGGGCGGGGG
G
Features (pLannotate 1.2.2; 21 found; start..end, strand, type, name):
    165..1181    +  intron         chimeric intron: chimera between introns from chicken β-actin and rabbit β-globin
   1179..1235    +  CDS            HBB (fragment): HBB_LEPEU - Experimental evidence at protein level: Swiss-Prot protein existence level 1. Involved in oxygen transport from the lung to the various peripheral tissues. From Lepus europaeus (European hare).
   1240..1739    +  promoter       PGK promoter: mouse phosphoglycerate kinase 1 promoter
   1755..3053    +  CDS            FLPo: nuclear-targeted site-specific recombinase FLPo is a mouse codon-optimized fusion between the SV40 nuclear localization signal and a thermostable version of the Saccharomyces cerevisiae site-specific recombinase FLP. Recombination occurs at FRT sequences.
   3084..3308    +  polyA_signal   bGH poly(A) signal: bovine growth hormone polyadenylation signal
   3312..3333    +  promoter       SV40 promoter (fragment): SV40 enhancer and early promoter
   3379..3450    +  CDS            HBB (fragment): HBB_PONPY - Experimental evidence at transcript level: Swiss-Prot protein existence level 2. Involved in oxygen transport from the lung to the various peripheral tissues. From Pongo pygmaeus (Bornean orangutan).
   3521..3576    +  polyA_signal   β-globin poly(A) signal: rabbit β-globin polyadenylation signal (Gil and Proudfoot, 1987)
   3961..3977    -  protein_bind   lac operator: The lac repressor binds to the lac operator to inhibit transcription in E. coli. This inhibition can be relieved by adding lactose or isopropyl-β-D-thiogalactopyranoside (IPTG). lac repressor encoded by lacI
   3985..4015    -  promoter       lac promoter: promoter for the E. coli lac operon
   4030..4051    -  protein_bind   CAP binding site: CAP binding activates transcription in the presence of cAMP. E. coli catabolite activator protein
   4064..4103    -  CDS            lacI (fragment): lac repressor; lacI; The lac repressor binds to the lac operator to inhibit transcription in E. coli. This inhibition can be relieved by adding lactose or isopropyl-β-D-thiogalactopyranoside (IPTG).
   4110..4132    +  promoter       SV40 promoter (fragment): SV40 enhancer and early promoter
   4156..4291    +  rep_origin     SV40 ori: SV40 origin of replication
   4311..4445    +  polyA_signal   SV40 poly(A) signal: SV40 polyadenylation signal
   4447..4501    -  CDS            lacI (fragment): lac repressor; lacI; The lac repressor binds to the lac operator to inhibit transcription in E. coli. This inhibition can be relieved by adding lactose or isopropyl-β-D-thiogalactopyranoside (IPTG).
   4684..5272    -  rep_origin     ori: high-copy-number ColE1/pMB1/pBR322/pUC origin of replication
   5443..6303    -  CDS            AmpR: β-lactamase; bla; confers resistance to ampicillin, carbenicillin, and related antibiotics
   6304..6408    -  promoter       AmpR promoter: bla
   6439..6818    +  enhancer       CMV enhancer: human cytomegalovirus immediate early enhancer
   6820..164     +  promoter       chicken β-actin promoter (across the origin): No description available
