[The description below was written by a language model from this plasmid's Addgene catalogue record and pLannotate feature annotations shown in this document.]
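Description:
pCAG-Flpo is a mammalian expression plasmid built on the pCAG backbone that delivers the site-specific recombinase FLPo to mammalian cells. It is propagated in E. coli as a high-copy plasmid through a ColE1/pUC-type origin and selected with ampicillin via the β-lactamase gene and its native promoter. The sequenced record is about 6.9 kb. Remnants of cloning-vector sequence (lac promoter and operator, CAP binding site, short lacI fragments) are also annotated. An SV40 origin is present, which can support episomal replication in cells expressing SV40 large T antigen.

The expression unit is driven by the composite CAG promoter, annotated here as the CMV immediate-early enhancer, the chicken β-actin promoter and the chimeric chicken β-actin/rabbit β-globin intron, an arrangement that gives strong, broad expression in mammalian cells. Downstream lies the FLPo coding sequence, a mouse codon-optimised, thermostable version of the Saccharomyces cerevisiae FLP recombinase fused to the SV40 nuclear localisation signal. It is followed by a bovine growth hormone polyadenylation signal and then the rabbit β-globin poly(A) region native to the backbone. The feature table also places a mouse PGK promoter between the CAG intron and the FLPo open reading frame. The catalogue entry does not mention this element; it may have been carried over with the FLPo fragment from a source plasmid, although the record does not say so.

FLPo catalyses recombination between FRT sites, so the plasmid is suited to excising, inverting or activating FRT-flanked cassettes in transfected cells or tissue. The associated publication concerns synaptic competition in developing mouse mitral cells, but the record does not detail how the plasmid was used there.
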