Addgene plasmid #125576: pCAG-Flpo
Purpose: Expresses Flpo under the CAG promoter in mammalian cells.
Depositing lab: Takeshi Imai. Depositing organization: Kyushu University. Publication: Activity-dependent local protection and lateral inhibition control synaptic competition in developing mitral cells in mice. Fujimoto S, Leiwe MN, Aihara S, Sakaguchi R, Muroyama Y, Kobayakawa R, Kobayakawa K, Saito T, Imai T. Dev Cell. 2023 Jul 24;58(14):1221-1236.e7. doi: 10.1016/j.devcel.2023.05.004. Epub 2023 Jun 7. PubMed 37290446.
Backbone
  Vector backbone: pCAG
  Vector type: Mammalian Expression
Growth in bacteria
  Bacterial resistance: Ampicillin, 100 μg/mL
  Growth temperature: 37°C
  Growth strain: DH5alpha
  Copy number: High Copy
Gene/Insert
  Gene/Insert name: FLPo
  Species: S. cerevisiae (budding yeast)
Terms and licenses: Academic/Nonprofit Terms; Industry Terms: Not Available to Industry
Depositor comments: Please visit https://www.biorxiv.org/content/10.1101/625616v2 for bioRxiv preprint.
How to cite: pCAG-Flpo was a gift from Takeshi Imai (Addgene plasmid # 125576 ; http://n2t.net/addgene:125576 ; RRID:Addgene_125576)
